Addgene plasmid #159027: pMSR:MSMEG_0005:Dendra
Purpose: T7 expression of C-term fluorescent fusion in E. coli
Depositing lab: Keith Derbyshire & Joseph Wade. Depositing organization: Wadsworth Center, New York State Department of Health. Publication: A Mycobacterial Systems Resource for the Research Community. Judd JA, Canestrari J, Clark R, Joseph A, Lapierre P, Lasek-Nesselquist E, Mir M, Palumbo M, Smith C, Stone M, Upadhyay A, Wirth SE, Dedrick RM, Meier CG, Russell DA, Dills A, Dove E, Kester J, Wolf ID, Zhu J, Rubin ER, Fortune S, Hatfull GF, Gray TA, Wade JT, Derbyshire KM. mBio. 2021 Mar 2;12(2). pii: mBio.02401-20. doi: 10.1128/mBio.02401-20. PubMed 33653882.
Backbone
  Vector backbone: pMSR:Dendra
  Vector type: Bacterial Expression ; Integrating Mycobacterial Expression Vector attL5
Growth in bacteria
  Bacterial resistance: Apramycin, 25 μg/mL
  Growth temperature: 37°C
  Growth strain: DH5alpha
  Copy number: High Copy
Gene/Insert
  Gene/Insert name: MSMEG_0005
  Species: M. smegmatis
  Promoter: pmycTetO
  Tag / fusion protein: Gly-Ala Linker/Dendra2/1x Flag Tag (C terminal on insert)
  Cloning method: Ligation Independent Cloning
  Sequencing primers: 5′ TGATAGAGTTTGTCCTCCCTATCAG; 3′ TCCATATGCACCTTGACACG
Terms and licenses: Academic/Nonprofit Terms; Industry Terms: Not Available to Industry
Depositor comments: NCBI reference sequence: CP000480.1. 5' cloning site: Ase1, destroyed during cloning. 3' cloning site: HindIII, not destroyed during cloning
How to cite: pMSR:MSMEG_0005:Dendra was a gift from Keith Derbyshire & Joseph Wade (Addgene plasmid # 159027 ; http://n2t.net/addgene:159027 ; RRID:Addgene_159027)
