[The description below was written by a language model from this plasmid's Addgene catalogue record and pLannotate feature annotations shown in this document.]
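Description:
pMSR:MSMEG_0005:Dendra is a 6.9 kb shuttle construct built on the pMSR:Dendra backbone, combining bacterial expression in E. coli with single-copy integration into mycobacterial chromosomes. It is propagated in E. coli from a high-copy ColE1/pUC-type origin and selected with apramycin through the aac(3)IV acetyltransferase gene. There is no mycobacterial replication origin annotated. Instead, the plasmid carries the mycobacteriophage L5 integrase gene, with adjacent L5-derived sequence, which mediates site-specific recombination into the L5 attachment site of the host genome so that the cassette is stably maintained as an integrant.

The payload is the M. smegmatis open reading frame MSMEG_0005, which the annotation identifies as gyrB, the B subunit of DNA gyrase, the type II topoisomerase that introduces negative supercoils. It was inserted by ligation-independent cloning and is fused at its C terminus, through a Gly-Ala linker, to the green-to-red photoconvertible fluorescent protein Dendra2, followed by a single FLAG epitope. Upstream lie two promoter elements. The first is the pmycTetO promoter named in the record; its tet operators are probably what the automated annotation reports as short "tight TRE" fragments, and they should allow tetracycline-regulated expression in mycobacteria where a Tet repressor is supplied. The second is a T7 promoter, paired with a partial T7 terminator downstream of the tag, for expression in E. coli strains that provide T7 RNA polymerase.

The plasmid belongs to a systematic mycobacterial gene resource. It is suited to imaging the subcellular localisation and dynamics of the fusion in live mycobacteria, to detecting or purifying it via FLAG, and to producing the tagged protein in E. coli.
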