Features (pLannotate 1.2.2; 14 found; start..end, strand, type, name):
     15..32      +  promoter       tight TRE promoter (fragment): Tet-responsive promoter PTight, consisting of seven tet operator sequences followed by the minimal CMV promoter
     46..64      +  promoter       T7 promoter: promoter for bacteriophage T7 RNA polymerase
     80..2104    +  CDS            gyrB: GYRB_MYCS2 - Experimental evidence at protein level: Swiss-Prot protein existence level 1. A type II topoisomerase that negatively supercoils closed circular double-stranded (ds) DNA in an ATP-dependent manner (PubMed:8878580) to modulate DNA topology and maintain chromosomes in an underwound state. Negative supercoiling favors strand separation, and DNA replication, transcription, recombination and repair, all of which involve strand separation. Also able to catalyze the interconversion of other topological isomers of dsDNA rings, including catenanes and knotted rings. Type II topoisomerases
   2126..2812    +  CDS            Dendra2: Dendra2 is a photoconvertible green fluorescent protein published in 2006, derived from Dendronephthya sp.. It has high acid sensitivity.
   2852..2872    +  CDS            FLAG (fragment): FLAG® epitope tag, followed by an enterokinase cleavage site
   2881..2923    +  terminator     T7 terminator (fragment): transcription terminator for bacteriophage T7 RNA polymerase
   3129..3929    +  CDS            ApmR: aminoglycoside 3-N-acetyltransferase type IV ; aac(3)IV; confers resistance to apramycin (Paget and Davies, 1996)
   3996..4013    -  misc_feature   MCS (fragment): pBluescript multiple cloning site
   4054..4642    +  rep_origin     ori: high-copy-number ColE1/pMB1/pBR322/pUC origin of replication
   4810..4838    +  misc_feature   MCS (fragment): pUC18/19 multiple cloning site
   5398..6510    +  CDS            33: VINT_BPML5 - Also known as int. Protein inferred from homology: Swiss-Prot protein existence level 3. Integrase is necessary for integration of the phage into the host genome by site-specific recombination. From Mycobacterium phage L5 (Mycobacteriophage L5).
   6572..6676    -  CDS            32 (fragment): VG32_BPML5 - Protein predicted: Swiss-Prot protein existence level 4. From Mycobacterium phage L5 (Mycobacteriophage L5).
   6732..6836    +  CDS            Y4104_STRCO (fragment): Protein inferred from homology: Swiss-Prot protein existence level 3. From Streptomyces coelicolor (strain ATCC BAA-471 / A3(2) / M145).
   6894..8       +  promoter       tight TRE promoter (fragment) (across the origin): Tet-responsive promoter PTight, consisting of seven tet operator sequences followed by the minimal CMV promoter
>Addgene plasmid #159027 | pMSR:MSMEG_0005:Dendra | addgene full sequence | sequence record 316083 | Addgene NGS Result
TGATAGAGTTTGTCCTCCCTATCAGTGATAGATAGGCTTAAGGAGTAATACGACTCACTATAGGGAGAAG
GAGGCCATTATGGCTGCCCAGAAGAACAATGCGCCCAAGGAGTATGGCGCCGATTCCATCACCATTCTCG
AGGGTTTGGAAGCGGTCCGCAAACGTCCTGGCATGTACATCGGCTCGACCGGCGAACGCGGTCTTCACCA
CCTGATCTGGGAGGTCGTGGACAACGCGGTCGACGAGGCGATGGCCGGGTTCGCCACGCGCGTCGACGTC
AAGATCCATGCCGACGGCAGCGTCGAGGTCCGCGACGACGGCCGTGGCATCCCGGTCGAGATGCACGCGA
CGGGCATGCCCACCATCGATGTCGTCATGACCCAGCTGCACGCGGGTGGCAAGTTCGACGGCGAGACGTA
CGCGGTGTCCGGTGGTCTGCACGGCGTGGGCGTCTCGGTCGTGAACGCGCTGTCGACGCGGCTGGAGGCC
ACGGTCCTGCGTGACGGGTACGAGTGGTTCCAGTACTACGACCGCTCGGTGCCCGGCAAGCTCAAGCAGG
GCGGTGAGACCAAGGAGACCGGCACCACCATCCGGTTCTGGGCAGATCCGGAGATCTTCGAAACGACCGA
CTACAACTTCGAGACGGTCGCGCGCCGGCTTCAGGAGATGGCGTTCCTCAACAAGGGCCTGACCATCGAG
CTGACCGACGAGCGCGTGACTGCCGAAGAGGTGGTCGACGACGTCGTGAAGGACACCGCCGAAGCGCCCA
AGACGGCCGACGAGAAAGCCGCCGAGGCCACCGGGCCCAGCAAGGTCAAGCACCGCGTCTTCCATTACCC
GGGTGGTCTGGTCGACTACGTCAAGCACATCAACCGCACGAAAACCCCCATCCAGCAGAGCATCATCGAC
TTCGACGGCAAGGGTCCCGGCCATGAGGTCGAGATCGCGATGCAGTGGAACGCGGGGTATTCGGAGTCGG
TGCACACCTTCGCCAACACCATCAACACGCATGAGGGTGGTACGCACGAGGAGGGTTTCCGTGCGGCGCT
GACCAGTGTGGTGAACCGGTATGCCAAGGACAAGAAGCTGCTCAAGGACAAGGATCCCAACCTCACCGGT
GATGACATCCGTGAGGGTTTGGCGGCGGTGATCTCGGTGAAGGTCGCCGAACCGCAGTTCGAGGGCCAGA
CCAAGACCAAGCTGGGCAACACCGAGGTCAAGTCGTTCGTCCAGAAGATCTGCAACGAGCAGCTGCAGCA
CTGGTTCGAGGCCAACCCTGCTGAAGCGAAAACCGTTGTCAACAAAGCGGTCTCGTCGGCGCAGGCGCGG
ATCGCGGCGCGTAAGGCGCGTGAGTTGGTGCGGCGTAAGAGCGCGACCGACATCGGTGGGTTGCCGGGCA
AGCTGGCCGACTGCCGTTCGACGGATCCGAGCAAGTCGGAGCTGTATGTGGTGGAGGGTGACTCCGCGGG
TGGTTCGGCCAAGAGTGGTCGGGATTCGATGTTCCAGGCGATCCTGCCGTTGCGCGGCAAGATCATCAAC
GTCGAGAAGGCCCGCATCGACCGCGTGCTGAAGAACACCGAGGTGCAGTCGATCATCACCGCGCTGGGCA
CCGGTATCCATGACGAGTTCGACATCTCCAAGCTGCGGTATCACAAGATCGTGTTGATGGCCGATGCGGA
TGTGGACGGTCAGCACATCTCGACGTTGTTGTTGACGTTGTTGTTCCGGTTCATGAAGCCGCTGGTGGAG
AACGGCCACATCTTCTTGGCGCAGCCGCCGTTGTACAAGCTCAAGTGGCAGCGCAGTGAGCCGGAGTTCG
CCTATTCCGATCGTGAGCGCGACGGGCTGTTGGAGGCCGGGCGCGCGGCGGGCAAGAAGATCAACGTCGA
CGACGGTATCCAGCGCTACAAGGGTCTCGGTGAGATGGACGCCAAGGAGTTGTGGGAGACCACGATGGAT
CCGTCGGTGCGGGTGCTGCGACAGGTCACCCTCGACGACGCCGCCGCGGCCGACGAACTGTTCTCCATCC
TCATGGGCGAAGACGTCGAGGCGCGCCGTAGCTTCATCACGCGCAACGCCAAAGACGTTCGCTTCCTGGA
TGTTAAGCTTGGTGCGGCCGCGGGCAACACGCCTGGCATCAATCTGATCAAGGAGGACATGCGTGTCAAG
GTGCATATGGAGGGCAACGTGAACGGTCACGCCTTCGTGATCGAGGGGGAGGGTAAGGGTAAGCCTTACG
AAGGGACCCAGACCGCCAACCTCACCGTCAAGGAGGGCGCCCCTCTCCCATTCTCGTACGATATCCTCAC
TACCGCGGTGCATTACGGGAACCGCGTGTTCACCAAGTACCCCGAGGATATCCCTGACTACTTCAAGCAG
AGCTTCCCGGAGGGATACTCCTGGGAGCGGACGATGACCTTCGAAGACAAGGGTATCTGTACGATCCGCA
GCGACATCTCGCTGGAAGGGGACTGTTTCTTCCAGAACGTCCGTTTCAAGGGGACCAACTTTCCGCCGAA
CGGCCCGGTCATGCAGAAGAAGACCCTCAAGTGGGAGCCGAGCACGGAGAAGCTGCACGTTCGGGACGGC
CTCCTGGTCGGCAACATCAACATGGCGCTGCTGCTGGAAGGCGGCGGCCACTACCTATGCGACTTCAAGA
CCACGTACAAAGCGAAGAAGGTCGTCCAGCTGCCCGACGCGCACTTCGTGGACCACCGCATCGAAATCCT
GGGGAACGATTCGGACTACAACAAGGTCAAGTTGTACGAGCACGCTGTGGCACGCTATAGCCCGCTCCCG
TCGCAGGTCTGGTTCGAAGGCGGCGGCGGGGAGAACCTGTATTTCCAGGACTACAAGGACGACGACGACA
AGTGATTTAAATAACCCCTTGGGGCCTCTAAACGGGTCTTGAGGGGTTTTTTGTTAACTAGCGTACGATC
GAATTCCTGCAGCTCACGGTAACTGATGCCGTATTTGCAGTACCAGCGTACGGCCCACAGAATGATGTCA
CGCTGAAAATGCCGGCCTTTGAATGGGTTCATGTGCAGCTCCATCAGCAAAAGGGGATGATAAGTTTATC
ACCACCGACTATTTGCAACAGTGCCGTTGATCGTGCTATGATCGACTGATGTCATCAGCGGTGGAGTGCA
ATGTCGTGCAATACGAATGGCGAAAAGCCGAGCTCATCGGTCAGCTTCTCAACCTTGGGGTTACCCCCGG
CGGTGTGCTGCTGGTCCACAGCTCCTTCCGTAGCGTCCGGCCCCTCGAAGATGGGCCACTTGGACTGATC
GAGGCCCTGCGTGCTACGCTGGGTCCGGGAGGGACGCTCGTCATGCCCTCGTGGTCAGGTCTGGACGACG
AGCCGTTCGATCCTGCCACGTCGCCCGTTACACCGGACCTTGGAGTTGTCTCTGACACATTCTGGCGCCT
GCCAAATGTAAAGCGCAGCGCCCATCCATTTGCCTTTGCGGCAGCGGGGCCACAGGCAGAGCAGATCATC
TCTGATCCATTGCCCCTGCCACCTTACTCGCCTGCAAGCCCGGTCGCCCGTGTCCATGAACTCGATGGGC
AGGTACTTCTCCTCGGCGTGGGACACGATGCCAACACGACGCTGCATCTTGCCGAGTTGATGGCAAAGGT
TCCCTATGGGGTGCCGAGACACTGCACCATTCTTCAGGATGGCAAGTTGGTACGCGTCGATTATCTCGAG
AATGACCACTGCTGTGAGCGCTTTGCCTTGGCGGACAGGTGGCTCAAGGAGAAGAGCCTTCAGAAGGAAG
GTCCAGTCGGTCATGCCTTTGCTCGGTTGATCCGCTCCCGCGACATTGTGGCGACAGCCCTGGGTCAACT
GGGCCGAGATCCGTTGATCTTCCTGCATCCGCCAGAGGCGGGATGCGAAGAATGCGATGCCGCTCGCCAG
TCGATTGGCTGAGCTCATGAGCGGAGAACGAGATGACGTTGGAGGGGCAAGGTCGCGCTGATTGCTGGGG
CAACACGGGGGATCCACTAGTTCCATGAGCGTCAGACCCCGTAGAAAAGATCAAAGGATCTTCTTGAGAT
CCTTTTTTTCTGCGCGTAATCTGCTGCTTGCAAACAAAAAAACCACCGCTACCAGCGGTGGTTTGTTTGC
CGGATCAAGAGCTACCAACTCTTTTTCCGAAGGTAACTGGCTTCAGCAGAGCGCAGATACCAAATACTGT
CCTTCTAGTGTAGCCGTAGTTAGGCCACCACTTCAAGAACTCTGTAGCACCGCCTACATACCTCGCTCTG
CTAATCCTGTTACCAGTGGCTGCTGCCAGTGGCGATAAGTCGTGTCTTACCGGGTTGGACTCAAGACGAT
AGTTACCGGATAAGGCGCAGCGGTCGGGCTGAACGGGGGGTTCGTGCACACAGCCCAGCTTGGAGCGAAC
GACCTACACCGAACTGAGATACCTACAGCGTGAGCTATGAGAAAGCGCCACGCTTCCCGAGGGGAGAAAG
GCGGACAGGTATCCGGTAAGCGGCAGGGTCGGAACAGGAGAGCGCACGAGGGAGCTTCCAGGGGGAAACG
CCTGGTATCTTTATAGTCCTGTCGGGTTTCGCCACCTCTGACTTGAGCGTCGATTTTTGTGATGCTCGTC
AGGGGGGCGGAGCCTATGGAAAAACGCCAGCAACGCGGCCTTTTTACGGTTCCTGGCCTTTTGCTGGCCT
TTTGCTCACATGTTCTTTCCTGCGTTATCCCCTGATTCTGTGGATAACCGTATTACCGCCTTTGAGTGAG
CTGATACCGCTCGCCGCAGCCGAACGACCGAGCGCAACGCGTGCGGCCGCGGTACCCGGGGATCCTCTAG
AGTCGACCACCAAGGGCACCATCTCTGCTTGGGCCACCCCGTTGGCCGCAGCCAGCTCGCTGAGAGCCGT
GAACGACAGGGCGAACGCCAGCCCGCCGACGGCGAGGGTTCCGACCGCTGCAACTCCCGGTGCAACCTTG
TCCCGGTCTATTCTCTTCACTGCACCAGCTCCAATCTGGTGTGAATGCCCCTCGTCTGTTCGCGCAGGCG
GGGGGCTCTATTCGTTTGTCAGCATCGAAAGTAGCCAGATCAGGGATGCGTTGCAACCGCGTATGCCCAG
GTCAGAAGAGTCGCACAAGAGTTGCAGACCCCTGGAAAGAAAAATGGCCAGAGGGCGAAAACACCCTCTG
ACCAGCGGAGCGGGCGACGGGAATCGAACCCGCGTAGCTAGTTTGGAAGAATGGGTGTCTGCCGACCACA
TATGGGCCGGTCAAGATAGGTTTTTACCCCCTCTCGGCTGCATCCTCTAAGTGGAAAGAAATTGCAGGTC
GTAGAAGCGCGTTGAAGCCTGAGAGTTGCACAGGAGTTGCAACCCGGTAGCCTTGTTCACGACGAGAGGA
GACCTAGTTGGCACGTCGCGGATGGGGATCGCTGAAGACTCAGCGCAGCGGGAGGATCCAAGCCTCATAC
GTCAACCCGCAGGACGGTGTGAGGTACTACGCGCTGCAGACCTACGACAACAAGATGGACGCCGAAGCCT
GGCTCGCGGGCGAGAAGCGGCTCATCGAGATGGAGACCTGGACCCCTCCACAGGACCGGGCGAAGAAGGC
AGCCGCCAGCGCCATCACGCTGGAGGAGTACACCCGGAAGTGGCTCGTGGAGCGCGACCTCGCAGACGGC
ACCAGGGATCTGTACAGCGGGCACGCGGAGCGCCGCATCTACCCGGTGCTAGGTGAAGTGGCGGTCACAG
AGATGACGCCAGCTCTGGTGCGTGCGTGGTGGGCCGGGATGGGTAGGAAGCACCCGACTGCCCGCCGGCA
TGCCTACAACGTCCTCCGGGCGGTGATGAACACAGCGGTCGAGGACAAGCTGATCGCAGAGAACCCGTGC
CGGATCGAGCAGAAGGCAGCCGATGAGCGCGACGTAGAGGCGCTGACGCCTGAGGAGCTGGACATCGTCG
CCGCTGAGATCTTCGAGCACTACCGGATCGCGGCATACATCCTGGCGTGGACGAGCCTCCGGTTCGGAGA
GCTGATCGAGCTTCGCCGCAAGGACATCGTGGACGACGGCATGACGATGAAGCTCCGGGTGCGCCGTGGC
GCTTCCCGCGTGGGGAACAAGATCGTCGTTGGCAACGCCAAGACCGTCCGGTCGAAGCGTCCTGTGACGG
TTCCGCCTCACGTCGCGGAGATGATCCGAGCGCACATGAAGGACCGTACGAAGATGAACAAGGGCCCCGA
GGCATTCCTGGTGACCACGACGCAGGGCAACCGGCTGTCGAAGTCCGCGTTCACCAAGTCGCTGAAGCGT
GGCTACGCCAAGATCGGTCGGCCGGAACTCCGCATCCACGACCTCCGCGCTGTCGGCGCTACGTTCGCCG
CTCAGGCAGGTGCGACGACCAAGGAGCTGATGGCCCGTCTCGGTCACACGACTCCTAGGATGGCGATGAA
GTACCAGATGGCGTCTGAGGCCCGCGACGAGGCTATCGCTGAGGCGATGTCCAAGCTGGCCAAGACCTCC
TGAAACGCAAAAAGCCCCCCTCCCAAGGACACTGAGTCCTAAAGAGGGGGGTTTCTTGTCAGTACGCGAA
GAACCACGCCTGGCCGCGAGCGCCAGCACCGCCGCTCTGTGCGGAGACCTGGGCACCAGCCCCGCCGCCG
CCAGGAGCATTGCCGTTCCCGCCAGAAATCTAGACGGTGACCACAACGCGCCCGCTTTGATCGGGGACGT
CGAAATATTGGATCGTCGGCACCGTCACGGCCGTGGGAGGCGGCACGATCCGCGACGTGATGATCGGCCG
CATCCCCACGGTGCTGCGCAGTGAGCTCTACGCCATCCCGGCGTTGATCTGTGCGTTCGCACGCACAGGC
CCGGTGTGAGAAGGGTCTCTGACGAGCGGGAGAACTCCCTATCAG
