>Addgene plasmid #159027 | pMSR:MSMEG_0005:Dendra | depositor partial sequence | sequence record 306969 | insert sequence
ATGGCTGCCCAGAAGAACAATGCGCCCAAGGAGTATGGCGCCGATTCCATCACCATTCTCGAGGGTTTGG
AAGCGGTCCGCAAACGTCCTGGCATGTACATCGGCTCGACCGGCGAACGCGGTCTTCACCACCTGATCTG
GGAGGTCGTGGACAACGCGGTCGACGAGGCGATGGCCGGGTTCGCCACGCGCGTCGACGTCAAGATCCAT
GCCGACGGCAGCGTCGAGGTCCGCGACGACGGCCGTGGCATCCCGGTCGAGATGCACGCGACGGGCATGC
CCACCATCGATGTCGTCATGACCCAGCTGCACGCGGGTGGCAAGTTCGACGGCGAGACGTACGCGGTGTC
CGGTGGTCTGCACGGCGTGGGCGTCTCGGTCGTGAACGCGCTGTCGACGCGGCTGGAGGCCACGGTCCTG
CGTGACGGGTACGAGTGGTTCCAGTACTACGACCGCTCGGTGCCCGGCAAGCTCAAGCAGGGCGGTGAGA
CCAAGGAGACCGGCACCACCATCCGGTTCTGGGCAGATCCGGAGATCTTCGAAACGACCGACTACAACTT
CGAGACGGTCGCGCGCCGGCTTCAGGAGATGGCGTTCCTCAACAAGGGCCTGACCATCGAGCTGACCGAC
GAGCGCGTGACTGCCGAAGAGGTGGTCGACGACGTCGTGAAGGACACCGCCGAAGCGCCCAAGACGGCCG
ACGAGAAAGCCGCCGAGGCCACCGGGCCCAGCAAGGTCAAGCACCGCGTCTTCCATTACCCGGGTGGTCT
GGTCGACTACGTCAAGCACATCAACCGCACGAAAACCCCCATCCAGCAGAGCATCATCGACTTCGACGGC
AAGGGTCCCGGCCATGAGGTCGAGATCGCGATGCAGTGGAACGCGGGGTATTCGGAGTCGGTGCACACCT
TCGCCAACACCATCAACACGCATGAGGGTGGTACGCACGAGGAGGGTTTCCGTGCGGCGCTGACCAGTGT
GGTGAACCGGTATGCCAAGGACAAGAAGCTGCTCAAGGACAAGGATCCCAACCTCACCGGTGATGACATC
CGTGAGGGTTTGGCGGCGGTGATCTCGGTGAAGGTCGCCGAACCGCAGTTCGAGGGCCAGACCAAGACCA
AGCTGGGCAACACCGAGGTCAAGTCGTTCGTCCAGAAGATCTGCAACGAGCAGCTGCAGCACTGGTTCGA
GGCCAACCCTGCTGAAGCGAAAACCGTTGTCAACAAAGCGGTCTCGTCGGCGCAGGCGCGGATCGCGGCG
CGTAAGGCGCGTGAGTTGGTGCGGCGTAAGAGCGCGACCGACATCGGTGGGTTGCCGGGCAAGCTGGCCG
ACTGCCGTTCGACGGATCCGAGCAAGTCGGAGCTGTATGTGGTGGAGGGTGACTCCGCGGGTGGTTCGGC
CAAGAGTGGTCGGGATTCGATGTTCCAGGCGATCCTGCCGTTGCGCGGCAAGATCATCAACGTCGAGAAG
GCCCGCATCGACCGCGTGCTGAAGAACACCGAGGTGCAGTCGATCATCACCGCGCTGGGCACCGGTATCC
ATGACGAGTTCGACATCTCCAAGCTGCGGTATCACAAGATCGTGTTGATGGCCGATGCGGATGTGGACGG
TCAGCACATCTCGACGTTGTTGTTGACGTTGTTGTTCCGGTTCATGAAGCCGCTGGTGGAGAACGGCCAC
ATCTTCTTGGCGCAGCCGCCGTTGTACAAGCTCAAGTGGCAGCGCAGTGAGCCGGAGTTCGCCTATTCCG
ATCGTGAGCGCGACGGGCTGTTGGAGGCCGGGCGCGCGGCGGGCAAGAAGATCAACGTCGACGACGGTAT
CCAGCGCTACAAGGGTCTCGGTGAGATGGACGCCAAGGAGTTGTGGGAGACCACGATGGATCCGTCGGTG
CGGGTGCTGCGACAGGTCACCCTCGACGACGCCGCCGCGGCCGACGAACTGTTCTCCATCCTCATGGGCG
AAGACGTCGAGGCGCGCCGTAGCTTCATCACGCGCAACGCCAAAGACGTTCGCTTCCTGGATGTT
